Addgene plasmid #16613: FDXR KO-1
Depositing lab: Bert Vogelstein. Depositing organization: Johns Hopkins University and School of Medicine. Publication: Ferredoxin reductase affects p53-dependent, 5-fluorouracil-induced apoptosis in colorectal cancer cells. Hwang PM, Bunz F, Yu J, Rago C, Chan TA, Murphy MP, Kelso GF, Smith RA, Kinzler KW, Vogelstein B. Nat Med. 2001 Oct . 7(10):1111-7. 10.1038/nm1001-1111 PubMed 11590433.
Backbone
  Vector backbone: pBluescript II KS
  Backbone manufacturer: Stratagene
  Backbone size w/o insert (bp): 3000
  Vector type: Bacterial Expression
  Selectable markers: Neomycin (select with G418)
Growth in bacteria
  Bacterial resistance: Ampicillin, 100 μg/mL
  Growth temperature: 37°C
  Growth strain: DH5alpha
  Copy number: High Copy
Gene/Insert
  Gene/Insert name: FDXR knockout (alt name: FDXR)
  Species: H. sapiens (human)
  Insert size (bp): 6100
  Entrez Gene: FDXR (a.k.a. ADR, ADXR, ANOA)
  Cloning method: Restriction Enzyme; 5′ cloning site KpnI (not destroyed); 3′ cloning site SacII (not destroyed)
  Sequencing primers: 5′ na
Terms and licenses: Academic/Nonprofit Terms; Industry Terms: Not Available to Industry
Depositor comments: See author's map for more information. 5' arm is 0.8 kb (-768 to -1) and 3' arm is 3.4 kb (+2051 to +5336).
How to cite: FDXR KO-1 was a gift from Bert Vogelstein (Addgene plasmid # 16613 ; http://n2t.net/addgene:16613 ; RRID:Addgene_16613)
