[The description below was written by a language model from this plasmid's Addgene catalogue record.]
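Description:
FDXR KO-1 is a gene-targeting construct built in the pBluescript II KS cloning backbone (about 3 kb) for disrupting the human ferredoxin reductase gene (FDXR) by homologous recombination. Although the repository lists it as a bacterial expression vector, its design is that of a knockout targeting vector. It is propagated as a high-copy plasmid in E. coli under ampicillin selection. From general knowledge of pBluescript, replication relies on a pUC-type origin, and an f1 origin is normally also present. No feature table is provided to confirm these elements here.

The insert of roughly 6.1 kb sits between the KpnI and SacII sites, both of which are retained. It contains two stretches of human FDXR genomic sequence that serve as homology arms: a short 5' arm of about 0.8 kb (positions -768 to -1) and a longer 3' arm of about 3.4 kb (positions +2051 to +5336). The reference point for this numbering is not defined in the record. A neomycin resistance marker is listed, allowing G418 selection of mammalian cells that have integrated the construct. The remaining insert length is consistent with a selection cassette lying between the arms, but the record does not state its exact position, its promoter, or whether recombinase sites flank it, and it refers instead to the depositor's map. Correct recombination at both arms would be expected to replace the intervening roughly 2 kb of the FDXR locus with the sequence carried between them.

The associated study examined the role of ferredoxin reductase in p53-dependent, 5-fluorouracil-induced apoptosis in colorectal cancer cells, so the construct was evidently used to disrupt FDXR alleles in human somatic cells. The "KO-1" name hints at a series of targeting vectors, but the record does not elaborate.
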