>Addgene plasmid #16613 | FDXR KO-1 | addgene partial sequence | sequence record 23020 | 16613 with T7
CGCGGATCTGANAAGAGACTGGCCGGACCCCTGAAGCAGAGGGGAGATTGTCAACACCTCCTCCTTCACC
CCTCCCAGAACAGCCCCCTCCCAAAGAGTGAGGCCCAGAGAAGGACCACCCACCCCACCTCCCAGGACCT
CAGCATCGGGGCCCAGACCTCGGCTGCTGAGCAGGGCCTGGATGGCTGCGTAGCCAGGCCTGGGGCCAGA
GGGGAGCAACCCAGCCTTCAGGTCCTGCAGCAGCATCTGGCCGGTGAGGAAGCTGTCAGTCATGGTTGTG
GCTATGACACCTGTAGGTCCTCTCTTCACCCAGCCGCTGCAGTAGAGGCCTGAGAGGGGGTAACAAAAGG
GGAAGGGAGGGAGGTGGCTGGATACCACCCTGGCCATCCTGTGCCCACAATCTACACCCACGTGCACGCA
CACAGACACCCCACGCCTCTTGGCAGACTGTCGGCTGAGCCTGCTGTGGCCGCTGGTCCACTGCCCTGGA
TTCTTCTCTCCCTGTTTTTACCAGGCCGACCCCCTTACACCTCAGTTTCCCTGTAGATGAGGGGATCCCT
AAGCTTAGGAGCTGAGGCTTGCTCCCCTGCAGTTTCAGTAGGCCCTTGGTAAATGTTTACCAAGTGAATT
AATCACTAGATAGGTATGTGGGCACTTAGTAAAACTGGAAGCTCCCTGAGGACACAGGCTGCCTTATTAA
TCTCCAATCCCAGCACTAAGCACAGGGCCTAACCCAGAAAAGACCTCAGTAAACGTTTGTTGAATGACTT
AATG
